>Addgene plasmid #137140 | pAAV-nEF-Con/Foff 2.0-ChR2(ET/TC)-EYFP | depositor full sequence | sequence record 265106 | pAAV-nEF-Con/Foff 2.0-ChR2(ET/TC)-EYFP sequence 6977 bps
CCTGCAGGCAGCTGCGCGCTCGCTCGCTCACTGAGGCCGCCCGGGCAAAGCCCGGGCGTCGGGCGACCTT
TGGTCGCCCGGCCTCAGTGAGCGAGCGAGCGCGCAGAGAGGGAGTGGCCAACTCCATCACTAGGGGTTCC
TGCGGCCGCACGCGTAAGGATCTGCGATCGCTCCGGTGCCCGTCAGTGGGCAGAGCGCACATCGCCCACA
GTCCCCGAGAAGTTGGGGGGAGGGGTCGGCAATTGAACGGGTGCCTAGAGAAGGTGGCGCGGGGTAAACT
GGGAAAGTGATGTCGTGTACTGGCTCCGCCTTTTTCCCGAGGGTGGGGGAGAACCGTATATAAGTGCAGT
AGTCGCCGTGAACGTTCTTTTTCGCAACGGGTTTGCCGCCAGAACACAGCTGAAGCTTCGAGGGGCTCGC
ATCTCTCCTTCACGCGCCCGCCGCCCTACCTGAGGCCGCCATCCACGCCGGTTGAGTCGCGTTCTGCCGC
CTCCCGCCTGTGGTGCCTCCTGAACTGCGTCCGCCGTCTAGGTAAGTTTAAAGCTCAGGTCGAGACCGGG
CCTTTGTCCGGCGCTCCCTTGGAGCCTACCTAGACTCAGCCGGCTCTCCACGCTTTGCCTGACCCTGCTT
GCTCAACTCTACGTCTTTGTTTCGTTTTCTGTTCTGCGCCGTTACAGATCCAAGCTGTGACCGGCGCCTA
CGGATCCGAAGTTCCTATTCTCTAGAAAGTATAGGAACTTCGCAGAGTAGTAGCTGGATTGTAGCTGCTA
TTAGCAATCTAAAACCTCTTAGAAGTTCCTATTCTTCAAAAGGTATAGGAACTTCGGCGCGCCGCCACCA
TGGACTATGGCGGCGCTTTGTCTGCCGTCGGACGCGAACTTTTGTTCGTTACTAATCCTGTGGTGGTGAA
CGGGTCCGTCCTGGTCCCTGAGGATCAATGTTACTGTGCCGGATGGATTGAATCTCGCGGCACGAACGGC
GCTCAGACCGCGTCAAATGTCCTGCAGTGGCTTGCAGCAGGATTCAGCATTTTGCTGCTGATGTTCTATG
CCTACCAAACCTGGAAATCTACATGCGGCTGGGAGGAGATCTATGTGTGCGCCATTGAAATGGTTAAGGT
GATTCTCGAGTTCTTTTTTGAGTTTAAGAATCCCTCTATGCTCTACCTTGCCACAGGACACCGGGTGCAG
TGGCTGCGCTATGCAACCTGGCTGCTCACTTGTCCTGTCATCCTTATCCACCTGAGCAACCTCACCGGTA
AGTGTCGGGGTTGAGCTCATAACTTCGTATAGTATACCTTATACGAAGTTATTCTTTGCACCATTCTAAA
GAATAACAGTGATAATTTCTGGGTTAAGGCAAATAACTTCGTATAGGATACTTTATACGAAGTTATGGTA
CCCCTCCTGTACTCACCTTGCCGGTGGTGCAGATGAACTTCAGGGTCAGCTTGCCGTAGGTGGCATCGCC
CTCGCCCTCGCCGGACACGCTGAACTTGTGGCCGTTTACGTCACCGTCCAGCTCGACCAGGATGGGCACC
ACCCCGGTGAACAGCTCCTCGCCCTTGCTCACCATGGTGGCGGCCGCTGGCACGGCTCCGGCCTCGGCTT
CGTCTTCGACGAGAGTCTCGACCTCGATCTCCGTTCCGCCGATGTTCAGTTTGGTGGTTTTGCGGATATC
TCCGTGAATCAATATGTGCTCGTGGATCAGGACGCGCAGGTAGTGTCCCAACAACCCCCAACAATTTTTA
CTCATCAGATCAATAATCGTGTGACCTACGGTGGAGCCATAGACGCTCAGGACGCCAAAACCTTCGGGCC
CCAAAATGAAGAGAATTGGGAACATACCCCAGCTCACGAAAAACAGCCATGCCATGCCGGTCACGACCTG
GCGGCACCGACCCTTTGGCACAGTATGATAACCCTCGATATATGCTTTGGCGGCGTGAAAAAATGTGTTC
GCGCCATAGCACAATCCAAGACAAAAGAAGATGACTTTAACATAGCCGGTTGCCATGGCGCTGGTAGCCC
CCCACACGATACACCCGATGTCTGAGACAAGGAGTCCCATGGTTCTCCTGCTGTAGTCGTTGCTCAGGCC
TAAACACATGAGAAATAGAGTCATAAGCACATGGGTCACATACAGGAGATATGTATATAACATTAATACA
ATTTTATAAAAAAAAGGGGGGGCACAACTAGTATAACTTCGTATAAGGTATACTATACGAAGTTATTAAG
AGGTTTCATATTGCTAATAGCAGCTACAATCCAGCTACCATTCTGCATAACTTCGTATAAAGTATCCTAT
ACGAAGTTATGTCGACTGGAGAGTGGCCAGCCCTTCTCATGTTCAGAGAACATGGTTAACTGGTTAAGTC
ATGTCGTCCCACAGCTGCCCGTGCCCTGGCCCACCCTCGTGACCACCTTCGGCTACGGCCTGCAGTGCTT
CGCCCGCTACCCCGACCACATGAAGCAGCACGACTTCTTCAAGTCCGCCATGCCCGAAGGCTACGTCCAG
GAGCGCACCATCTTCTTCAAGGACGACGGCAACTACAAGACCCGCGCCGAGGTGAAGTTCGAGGGCGACA
CCCTGGTGAACCGCATCGAGCTGAAGGGCATCGACTTCAAGGAGGACGGCAACATCCTGGGGCACAAGCT
GGAGTACAACTACAACAGCCACAACGTCTATATCATGGCCGACAAGCAGAAGAACGGCATCAAGGTGAAC
TTCAAGATCCGCCACAACATCGAGGACGGCAGCGTGCAGCTCGCCGACCACTACCAGCAGAACACCCCCA
TCGGCGACGGCCCCGTGCTGCTGCCCGACAACCACTACCTGAGCTACCAGTCCGCCCTGAGCAAAGACCC
CAACGAGAAGCGCGATCACATGGTCCTGCTGGAGTTCGTGACCGCCGCCGGGATCACTCTCGGCATGGAC
GAGCTGTACAAGTAAGCTAGCGAAGTTCCTATACTTTCTAGAGAATAGGAACTTCTAAGCAGACAATCTT
GTAATACATCAGCAGCTAGTAGATTGCTCCAGCTAGAAGTTCCTATACCTTTTGAAGAATAGGAACTTCG
AATTCGATATCAAGCTTATCGATAATCAACCTCTGGATTACAAAATTTGTGAAAGATTGACTGGTATTCT
TAACTATGTTGCTCCTTTTACGCTATGTGGATACGCTGCTTTAATGCCTTTGTATCATGCTATTGCTTCC
CGTATGGCTTTCATTTTCTCCTCCTTGTATAAATCCTGGTTGCTGTCTCTTTATGAGGAGTTGTGGCCCG
TTGTCAGGCAACGTGGCGTGGTGTGCACTGTGTTTGCTGACGCAACCCCCACTGGTTGGGGCATTGCCAC
CACCTGTCAGCTCCTTTCCGGGACTTTCGCTTTCCCCCTCCCTATTGCCACGGCGGAACTCATCGCCGCC
TGCCTTGCCCGCTGCTGGACAGGGGCTCGGCTGTTGGGCACTGACAATTCCGTGGTGTTGTCGGGGAAAT
CATCGTCCTTTCCTTGGCTGCTCGCCTGTGTTGCCACCTGGATTCTGCGCGGGACGTCCTTCTGCTACGT
CCCTTCGGCCCTCAATCCAGCGGACCTTCCTTCCCGCGGCCTGCTGCCGGCTCTGCGGCCTCTTCCGCGT
CTTCGCCTTCGCCCTCAGACGAGTCGGATCTCCCTTTGGGCCGCCTCCCCGCATCGATACCGAGCGCTGC
TCGAGAGATCTACGGGTGGCATCCCTGTGACCCCTCCCCAGTGCCTCTCCTGGCCCTGGAAGTTGCCACT
CCAGTGCCCACCAGCCTTGTCCTAATAAAATTAAGTTGCATCATTTTGTCTGACTAGGTGTCCTTCTATA
ATATTATGGGGTGGAGGGGGGTGGTATGGAGCAAGGGGCAAGTTGGGAAGACAACCTGTAGGGCCTGCGG
GGTCTATTGGGAACCAAGCTGGAGTGCAGTGGCACAATCTTGGCTCACTGCAATCTCCGCCTCCTGGGTT
CAAGCGATTCTCCTGCCTCAGCCTCCCGAGTTGTTGGGATTCCAGGCATGCATGACCAGGCTCAGCTAAT
TTTTGTTTTTTTGGTAGAGACGGGGTTTCACCATATTGGCCAGGCTGGTCTCCAACTCCTAATCTCAGGT
GATCTACCCACCTTGGCCTCCCAAATTGCTGGGATTACAGGCGTGAACCACTGCTCCCTTCCCTGTCCTT
CTGATTTTGTAGGTAACCACGTGCGGACCGAGCGGCCGCAGGAACCCCTAGTGATGGAGTTGGCCACTCC
CTCTCTGCGCGCTCGCTCGCTCACTGAGGCCGGGCGACCAAAGGTCGCCCGACGCCCGGGCTTTGCCCGG
GCGGCCTCAGTGAGCGAGCGAGCGCGCAGCTGCCTGCAGGGGCGCCTGATGCGGTATTTTCTCCTTACGC
ATCTGTGCGGTATTTCACACCGCATA
[142 nt withheld, positions 4437-4578]
C
[141 nt withheld, positions 4580-4720]
CCTTTGACGTTGGAGTCCACGTTCTTT
[37 nt withheld, positions 4748-4784]
ACCCTATCTCGGGCTATTCTTTTGATTTATAAGGGATTTTGCCGATTTCGGCCTATTGGTTAAAAAATGA
GCTGATTTAACAAAAATTTAACGCGAATTTTAACAAAATATTAACGTTTACAATTTTATGGTGCACTCTC
AGTACAATCTGCTCTGATGCCGCATAGTTAAGCCAGCCCCGACACCCGCCAACACCCGCTGACGCGCCCT
GACGGGCTTGTCTGCTCCCGGCATCCGCTTACAGACAAGCTGTGACCGTCTCCGGGAGCTGCATGTGTCA
GAGGTTTTCACCGTCATCACCGAAACGCGCGAGACGAAAGGGCCTCGTGATACGCCTATTTTTATAGGTT
AATGTCATGATAATAATGGTTTCTTAGACGTCAGGTGGCACTTTTCGGGGAAATGTGCGCGGAACCCCTA
TTTGTTTATTTTTCTAAATACATTCAAATATGTATCCGCTCATGAGACAATAACCCTGATAAATGCTTCA
ATAATATTGAAAAAGGAAGAGTATGAGTATTCAACATTTCCGTGTCGCCCTTATTCCCTTTTTTGCGGCA
TTTTGCCTTCCTGTTTTTGCTCACCCAGAAACGCTGGTGAAAGTAAAAGATGCTGAAGATCAGTTGGGTG
CACGAGTGGGTTACATCGAACTGGATCTCAACAGCGGTAAGATCCTTGAGAGTTTTCGCCCCGAAGAACG
TTTTCCAATGATGAGCACTTTTAAAGTTCTGCTATGTGGCGCGGTATTATCCCGTATTGACGCCGGGCAA
GAGCAACTCGGTCGCCGCATACACTATTCTCAGAATGACTTGGTTGAGTACTCACCAGTCACAGAAAAGC
ATCTTACGGATGGCATGACAGTAAGAGAATTATGCAGTGCTGCCATAACCATGAGTGATAACACTGCGGC
CAACTTACTTCTGACAACGATCGGAGGACCGAAGGAGCTAACCGCTTTTTTGCACAACATGGGGGATCAT
GTAACTCGCCTTGATCGTTGGGAACCGGAGCTGAATGAAGCCATACCAAACGACGAGCGTGACACCACGA
TGCCTGTAGCAATGGCAACAACGTTGCGCAAACTATTAACTGGCGAACTACTTACTCTAGCTTCCCGGCA
ACAATTAATAGACTGGATGGAGGCGGATAAAGTTGCAGGACCACTTCTGCGCTCGGCCCTTCCGGCTGGC
TGGTTTATTGCTGATAAATCTGGAGCCGGTGAGCGTGGGTCTCGCGGTATCATTGCAGCACTGGGGCCAG
ATGGTAAGCCCTCCCGTATCGTAGTTATCTACACGACGGGGAGTCAGGCAACTATGGATGAACGAAATAG
ACAGATCGCTGAGATAGGTGCCTCACTGATTAAGCATTGGTAACTGTCAGACCAAGTTTACTCATATATA
CTTTAGATTGATTTAAAACTTCATTTTTAATTTAAAAGGATCTAGGTGAAGATCCTTTTTGATAATCTCA
TGACCAAAATCCCTTAACGTGAGTTTTCGTTCCACTGAGCGTCAGACCCCGTAGAAAAGATCAAAGGATC
TTCTTGAGATCCTTTTTTTCTGCGCGTAATCTGCTGCTTGCAAACAAAAAAACCACCGCTACCAGCGGTG
GTTTGTTTGCCGGATCAAGAGCTACCAACTCTTTTTCCGAAGGTAACTGGCTTCAGCAGAGCGCAGATAC
CAAATACTGTCCTTCTAGTGTAGCCGTAGTTAGGCCACCACTTCAAGAACTCTGTAGCACCGCCTACATA
CCTCGCTCTGCTAATCCTGTTACCAGTGGCTGCTGCCAGTGGCGATAAGTCGTGTCTTACCGGGTTGGAC
TCAAGACGATAGTTACCGGATAAGGCGCAGCGGTCGGGCTGAACGGGGGGTTCGTGCACACAGCCCAGCT
TGGAGCGAACGACCTACACCGAACTGAGATACCTACAGCGTGAGCTATGAGAAAGCGCCACGCTTCCCGA
AGGGAGAAAGGCGGACAGGTATCCGGTAAGCGGCAGGGTCGGAACAGGAGAGCGCACGAGGGAGCTTCCA
GGGGGAAACGCCTGGTATCTTTATAGTCCTGTCGGGTTTCGCCACCTCTGACTTGAGCGTCGATTTTTGT
GATGCTCGTCAGGGGGGCGGAGCCTATGGAAAAACGCCAGCAACGCGGCCTTTTTACGGTTCCTGGCCTT
TTGCTGGCCTTTTGCTCACATGT
Features (pLannotate 1.2.2; 27 found; start..end, strand, type, name):
      1..141     -  repeat_region  AAV2 ITR: inverted terminal repeat of adeno-associated virus serotype 2 inverted
    188..399     +  promoter       EF-1α core promoter: core promoter for human elongation factor EF-1α
    412..680     +  LTR            5' LTR (truncated): truncated 5' long terminal repeat (LTR) from human T-cell leukemia virus (HTLV) type 1
    708..741     +  protein_bind   FRT (minimal): supports FLP-mediated excision but not integration (Turan and Bode, 2011) FLP recombinase from the Saccharomyces cerevisiae 2μ plasmid
    750..791     -  intron         β-globin intron (fragment): internally truncated intron from human β-globin
    840..1258    +  CDS            ChR2(H134R) (fragment): H134R mutant of an N-terminal fragment of channelrhodopsin-2 from the alga Chlamydomonas reinhardtii (Nagel et al., 2005) blue light-activated cation channel
   1279..1312    +  protein_bind   loxN: Cre-mediated recombination occurs in the 8-bp core sequence (GTATACCT). loxN sites are compatible with each other, but incompatible with loxP or lox2272 sites. Cre recombinase
   1313..1362    +  intron         β-globin intron (fragment): internally truncated intron from human β-globin
   1363..1396    +  protein_bind   lox2272: Cre-mediated recombination occurs in the 8-bp core sequence (GGATACTT). lox2272 sites are compatible with each other, but incompatible with loxP or loxN sites (Lee and Saito, 1988). Cre recombinase
   1417..1575    -  CDS            EYFP (fragment): EYFP is a basic (constitutively fluorescent) green/yellow fluorescent protein published in 1996, derived from Aequorea victoria. It is reported to be a very rapidly-maturing weak dimer with high acid sensitivity.
   1591..2100    -  CDS            ChR2(H134R) (fragment): H134R mutant of an N-terminal fragment of channelrhodopsin-2 from the alga Chlamydomonas reinhardtii (Nagel et al., 2005) blue light-activated cation channel
   2203..2236    -  protein_bind   loxN: Cre-mediated recombination occurs in the 8-bp core sequence (GTATACCT). loxN sites are compatible with each other, but incompatible with loxP or lox2272 sites. Cre recombinase
   2237..2286    +  intron         β-globin intron (fragment): internally truncated intron from human β-globin
   2287..2320    -  protein_bind   lox2272: Cre-mediated recombination occurs in the 8-bp core sequence (GGATACTT). lox2272 sites are compatible with each other, but incompatible with loxP or loxN sites (Lee and Saito, 1988). Cre recombinase
   2393..2955    +  CDS            EYFP (fragment): enhanced YFP mammalian codon-optimized
   2962..2995    -  protein_bind   FRT (minimal): supports FLP-mediated excision but not integration (Turan and Bode, 2011) FLP recombinase from the Saccharomyces cerevisiae 2μ plasmid
   3080..3104    +  misc_feature   MCS (fragment): pBluescript multiple cloning site
   3104..3692    +  misc_feature   WPRE: woodchuck hepatitis virus posttranscriptional regulatory element
   3724..4200    +  polyA_signal   hGH poly(A) signal: human growth hormone polyadenylation signal
   4240..4380    +  repeat_region  AAV2 ITR: inverted terminal repeat of adeno-associated virus serotype 2 inverted
   4385..4436    -  misc_feature   bom (fragment): basis of mobility region from pBR322
   4455..4835    +  rep_origin     M13 ori (sequence partly withheld): M13 bacteriophage origin of replication; arrow indicates direction of (+) strand synthesis
   4911..4960    -  misc_feature   bom (fragment): basis of mobility region from pBR322
   5062..5097    -  CDS            rop (fragment): Rop protein, which maintains plasmids at low copy number; rop
   5192..5296    +  promoter       AmpR promoter: bla
   5297..6157    +  CDS            AmpR: β-lactamase; bla; confers resistance to ampicillin, carbenicillin, and related antibiotics
   6328..6916    +  rep_origin     ori: high-copy-number ColE1/pMB1/pBR322/pUC origin of replication
