>Addgene plasmid #137140 | pAAV-nEF-Con/Foff 2.0-ChR2(ET/TC)-EYFP | addgene full sequence | sequence record 272725 | Addgene NGS Result
CCTGCAGGCAGCTGCGCGCTCGCTCGCTCACTGAGGCCGCCCGGGCGTCGGGCGACCTTTGGTCGCCCGG
CCTCAGTGAGCGAGCGAGCGCGCAGAGAGGGAGTGGCCAACTCCATCACTAGGGGTTCCTGCGGCCGCAC
GCGTAAGGATCTGCGATCGCTCCGGTGCCCGTCAGTGGGCAGAGCGCACATCGCCCACAGTCCCCGAGAA
GTTGGGGGGAGGGGTCGGCAATTGAACGGGTGCCTAGAGAAGGTGGCGCGGGGTAAACTGGGAAAGTGAT
GTCGTGTACTGGCTCCGCCTTTTTCCCGAGGGTGGGGGAGAACCGTATATAAGTGCAGTAGTCGCCGTGA
ACGTTCTTTTTCGCAACGGGTTTGCCGCCAGAACACAGCTGAAGCTTCGAGGGGCTCGCATCTCTCCTTC
ACGCGCCCGCCGCCCTACCTGAGGCCGCCATCCACGCCGGTTGAGTCGCGTTCTGCCGCCTCCCGCCTGT
GGTGCCTCCTGAACTGCGTCCGCCGTCTAGGTAAGTTTAAAGCTCAGGTCGAGACCGGGCCTTTGTCCGG
CGCTCCCTTGGAGCCTACCTAGACTCAGCCGGCTCTCCACGCTTTGCCTGACCCTGCTTGCTCAACTCTA
CGTCTTTGTTTCGTTTTCTGTTCTGCGCCGTTACAGATCCAAGCTGTGACCGGCGCCTACGGATCCGAAG
TTCCTATTCTCTAGAAAGTATAGGAACTTCGCAGAGTAGTAGCTGGATTGTAGCTGCTATTAGCAATCTA
AAACCTCTTAGAAGTTCCTATTCTTCAAAAGGTATAGGAACTTCGGCGCGCCGCCACCATGGACTATGGC
GGCGCTTTGTCTGCCGTCGGACGCGAACTTTTGTTCGTTACTAATCCTGTGGTGGTGAACGGGTCCGTCC
TGGTCCCTGAGGATCAATGTTACTGTGCCGGATGGATTGAATCTCGCGGCACGAACGGCGCTCAGACCGC
GTCAAATGTCCTGCAGTGGCTTGCAGCAGGATTCAGCATTTTGCTGCTGATGTTCTATGCCTACCAAACC
TGGAAATCTACATGCGGCTGGGAGGAGATCTATGTGTGCGCCATTGAAATGGTTAAGGTGATTCTCGAGT
TCTTTTTTGAGTTTAAGAATCCCTCTATGCTCTACCTTGCCACAGGACACCGGGTGCAGTGGCTGCGCTA
TGCAACCTGGCTGCTCACTTGTCCTGTCATCCTTATCCACCTGAGCAACCTCACCGGTAAGTGTCGGGGT
TGAGCTCATAACTTCGTATAGTATACCTTATACGAAGTTATTCTTTGCACCATTCTAAAGAATAACAGTG
ATAATTTCTGGGTTAAGGCAAATAACTTCGTATAGGATACTTTATACGAAGTTATGGTACCCCTCCTGTA
CTCACCTTGCCGGTGGTGCAGATGAACTTCAGGGTCAGCTTGCCGTAGGTGGCATCGCCCTCGCCCTCGC
CGGACACGCTGAACTTGTGGCCGTTTACGTCACCGTCCAGCTCGACCAGGATGGGCACCACCCCGGTGAA
CAGCTCCTCGCCCTTGCTCACCATGGTGGCGGCCGCTGGCACGGCTCCGGCCTCGGCTTCGTCTTCGACG
AGAGTCTCGACCTCGATCTCCGTTCCGCCGATGTTCAGTTTGGTGGTTTTGCGGATATCTCCGTGAATCA
ATATGTGCTCGTGGATCAGGACGCGCAGGTAGTGTCCCAACAACCCCCAACAATTTTTACTCATCAGATC
AATAATCGTGTGACCTACGGTGGAGCCATAGACGCTCAGGACGCCAAAACCTTCGGGCCCCAAAATGAAG
AGAATTGGGAACATACCCCAGCTCACGAAAAACAGCCATGCCATGCCGGTCACGACCTGGCGGCACCGAC
CCTTTGGCACAGTATGATAACCCTCGATATATGCTTTGGCGGCGTGAAAAAATGTGTTCGCGCCATAGCA
CAATCCAAGACAAAAGAAGATGACTTTAACATAGCCGGTTGCCATGGCGCTGGTAGCCCCCCACACGATA
CACCCGATGTCTGAGACAAGGAGTCCCATGGTTCTCCTGCTGTAGTCGTTGCTCAGGCCTAAACACATGA
GAAATAGAGTCATAAGCACATGGGTCACATACAGGAGATATGTATATAACATTAATACAATTTATAAAAA
AAAGGGGGGGCACAACTAGTATAACTTCGTATAAGGTATACTATACGAAGTTATTAAGAGGTTTCATATT
GCTAATAGCAGCTACAATCCAGCTACCATTCTGCATAACTTCGTATAAAGTATCCTATACGAAGTTATGT
CGACTGGAGAGTGGCCAGCCCTTCTCATGTTCAGAGAACATGGTTAACTGGTTAAGTCATGTCGTCCCAC
AGCTGCCCGTGCCCTGGCCCACCCTCGTGACCACCTTCGGCTACGGCCTGCAGTGCTTCGCCCGCTACCC
CGACCACATGAAGCAGCACGACTTCTTCAAGTCCGCCATGCCCGAAGGCTACGTCCAGGAGCGCACCATC
TTCTTCAAGGACGACGGCAACTACAAGACCCGCGCCGAGGTGAAGTTCGAGGGCGACACCCTGGTGAACC
GCATCGAGCTGAAGGGCATCGACTTCAAGGAGGACGGCAACATCCTGGGGCACAAGCTGGAGTACAACTA
CAACAGCCACAACGTCTATATCATGGCCGACAAGCAGAAGAACGGCATCAAGGTGAACTTCAAGATCCGC
CACAACATCGAGGACGGCAGCGTGCAGCTCGCCGACCACTACCAGCAGAACACCCCCATCGGCGACGGCC
CCGTGCTGCTGCCCGACAACCACTACCTGAGCTACCAGTCCGCCCTGAGCAAAGACCCCAACGAGAAGCG
CGATCACATGGTCCTGCTGGAGTTCGTGACCGCCGCCGGGATCACTCTCGGCATGGACGAGCTGTACAAG
TAAGCTAGCGAAGTTCCTATACTTTCTAGAGAATAGGAACTTCTAAGCAGACAATCTTGTAATACATCAG
CAGCTAGTAGATTGCTCCAGCTAGAAGTTCCTATACCTTTTGAAGAATAGGAACTTCGAATTCGATATCA
AGCTTATCGATAATCAACCTCTGGATTACAAAATTTGTGAAAGATTGACTGGTATTCTTAACTATGTTGC
TCCTTTTACGCTATGTGGATACGCTGCTTTAATGCCTTTGTATCATGCTATTGCTTCCCGTATGGCTTTC
ATTTTCTCCTCCTTGTATAAATCCTGGTTGCTGTCTCTTTATGAGGAGTTGTGGCCCGTTGTCAGGCAAC
GTGGCGTGGTGTGCACTGTGTTTGCTGACGCAACCCCCACTGGTTGGGGCATTGCCACCACCTGTCAGCT
CCTTTCCGGGACTTTCGCTTTCCCCCTCCCTATTGCCACGGCGGAACTCATCGCCGCCTGCCTTGCCCGC
TGCTGGACAGGGGCTCGGCTGTTGGGCACTGACAATTCCGTGGTGTTGTCGGGGAAATCATCGTCCTTTC
CTTGGCTGCTCGCCTATGTTGCCACCTGGATTCTGCGCGGGACGTCCTTCTGCTACGTCCCTTCGGCCCT
CAATCCAGCGGACCTTCCTTCCCGCGGCCTGCTGCCGGCTCTGCGGCCTCTTCCGCGTCTTCGCCTTCGC
CCTCAGACGAGTCGGATCTCCCTTTGGGCCGCCTCCCCGCATCGATACCGAGCGCTGCTCGAGAGATCTA
CGGGTGGCATCCCTGTGACCCCTCCCCAGTGCCTCTCCTGGCCCTGGAAGTTGCCACTCCAGTGCCCACC
AGCCTTGTCCTAATAAAATTAAGTTGCATCATTTTGTCTGACTAGGTGTCCTTCTATAATATTATGGGGT
GGAGGGGGGTGGTATGGAGCAAGGGGCAAGTTGGGAAGACAACCTGTAGGGCCTGCGGGGTCTATTGGGA
ACCAAGCTGGAGTGCAGTGGCACAATCTTGGCTCACTGCAATCTCCGCCTCCTGGGTTCAAGCGATTCTC
CTGCCTCAGCCTCCCGAGTTGTTGGGATTCCAGGCATGCATGACCAGGCTCAGCTAATTTTTGTTTTTTT
GGTAGAGACGGGGTTTCACCATATTGGCCAGGCTGGTCTCCAACTCCTAATCTCAGGTGATCTACCCACC
TTGGCCTCCCAAATTGCTGGGATTACAGGCGTGAACCACTGCTCCCTTCCCTGTCCTTCTGATTTTGTAG
GTAACCACGTGCGGACCGAGCGGCCGCAGGAACCCCTAGTGATGGAGTTGGCCACTCCCTCTCTGCGCGC
TCGCTCGCTCACTGAGGCCGGGCGACCAAAGGTCGCCCGACGCCCGGGCTTTGCCCGGGCGGCCTCAGTG
AGCGAGCGAGCGCGCAGCTGCCTGCAGGGGCGCCTGATGCGGTATTTTCTCCTTACGCATCTGTGCGGTA
TTTCACACCGCATA
[95 nt withheld, positions 4425-4519]
T
[46 nt withheld, positions 4521-4566]
C
[141 nt withheld, positions 4568-4708]
CCTTTGACGTTGGAGTCCACGTTCTTT
[37 nt withheld, positions 4736-4772]
ACTCTATCTCGGGCTATTCTTTTGATTTATAAGGGATTTTGCCGATTTCGGTCTATTGGTTAAAAAATGA
GCTGATTTAACAAAAATTTAACGCGAATTTTAACAAAATATTAACGTTTACAATTTTATGGTGCACTCTC
AGTACAATCTGCTCTGATGCCGCATAGTTAAGCCAGCCCCGACACCCGCCAACACCCGCTGACGCGCCCT
GACGGGCTTGTCTGCTCCCGGCATCCGCTTACAGACAAGCTGTGACCGTCTCCGGGAGCTGCATGTGTCA
GAGGTTTTCACCGTCATCACCGAAACGCGCGAGACGAAAGGGCCTCGTGATACGCCTATTTTTATAGGTT
AATGTCATGATAATAATGGTTTCTTAGACGTCAGGTGGCACTTTTCGGGGAAATGTGCGCGGAACCCCTA
TTTGTTTATTTTTCTAAATACATTCAAATATGTATCCGCTCATGAGACAATAACCCTGATAAATGCTTCA
ATAATATTGAAAAAGGAAGAGTATGAGTATTCAACATTTCCGTGTCGCCCTTATTCCCTTTTTTGCGGCA
TTTTGCCTTCCTGTTTTTGCTCACCCAGAAACGCTGGTGAAAGTAAAAGATGCTGAAGATCAGTTGGGTG
CACGAGTGGGTTACATCGAACTGGATCTCAACAGCGGTAAGATCCTTGAGAGTTTTCGCCCCGAAGAACG
TTTTCCAATGATGAGCACTTTTAAAGTTCTGCTATGTGGCGCGGTATTATCCCGTATTGACGCCGGGCAA
GAGCAACTCGGTCGCCGCATACACTATTCTCAGAATGACTTGGTTGAGTACTCACCAGTCACAGAAAAGC
ATCTTACGGATGGCATGACAGTAAGAGAATTATGCAGTGCTGCCATAACCATGAGTGATAACACTGCGGC
CAACTTACTTCTGACAACGATCGGAGGACCGAAGGAGCTAACCGCTTTTTTGCACAACATGGGGGATCAT
GTAACTCGCCTTGATCGTTGGGAACCGGAGCTGAATGAAGCCATACCAAACGACGAGCGTGACACCACGA
TGCCTGTAGCAATGGCAACAACGTTGCGCAAACTATTAACTGGCGAACTACTTACTCTAGCTTCCCGGCA
ACAATTAATAGACTGGATGGAGGCGGATAAAGTTGCAGGACCACTTCTGCGCTCGGCCCTTCCGGCTGGC
TGGTTTATTGCTGATAAATCTGGAGCCGGTGAGCGTGGGTCTCGCGGTATCATTGCAGCACTGGGGCCAG
ATGGTAAGCCCTCCCGTATCGTAGTTATCTACACGACGGGGAGTCAGGCAACTATGGATGAACGAAATAG
ACAGATCGCTGAGATAGGTGCCTCACTGATTAAGCATTGGTAACTGTCAGACCAAGTTTACTCATATATA
CTTTAGATTGATTTAAAACTTCATTTTTAATTTAAAAGGATCTAGGTGAAGATCCTTTTTGATAATCTCA
TGACCAAAATCCCTTAACGTGAGTTTTCGTTCCACTGAGCGTCAGACCCCGTAGAAAAGATCAAAGGATC
TTCTTGAGATCCTTTTTTTCTGCGCGTAATCTGCTGCTTGCAAACAAAAAAACCACCGCTACCAGCGGTG
GTTTGTTTGCCGGATCAAGAGCTACCAACTCTTTTTCCGAAGGTAACTGGCTTCAGCAGAGCGCAGATAC
CAAATACTGTTCTTCTAGTGTAGCCGTAGTTAGGCCACCACTTCAAGAACTCTGTAGCACCGCCTACATA
CCTCGCTCTGCTAATCCTGTTACCAGTGGCTGCTGCCAGTGGCGATAAGTCGTGTCTTACCGGGTTGGAC
TCAAGACGATAGTTACCGGATAAGGCGCAGCGGTCGGGCTGAACGGGGGGTTCGTGCACACAGCCCAGCT
TGGAGCGAACGACCTACACCGAACTGAGATACCTACAGCGTGAGCTATGAGAAAGCGCCACGCTTCCCGA
AGGGAGAAAGGCGGACAGGTATCCGGTAAGCGGCAGGGTCGGAACAGGAGAGCGCACGAGGGAGCTTCCA
GGGGGAAACGCCTGGTATCTTTATAGTCCTGTCGGGTTTCGCCACCTCTGACTTGAGCGTCGATTTTTGT
GATGCTCGTCAGGGGGGCGGAGCCTATGGAAAAACGCCAGCAACGCGGCCTTTTTACGGTTCCTGGCCTT
TTGCTGGCCTTTTGCTCACATGT
Features (pLannotate 1.2.2; 28 found; start..end, strand, type, name):
     12..39      +  repeat_region  AAV2 ITR (fragment): inverted terminal repeat of adeno-associated virus serotype 2 inverted
     68..95      +  repeat_region  AAV2 ITR (fragment): inverted terminal repeat of adeno-associated virus serotype 2 inverted
    177..388     +  promoter       EF-1α core promoter: core promoter for human elongation factor EF-1α
    401..669     +  LTR            5' LTR (truncated): truncated 5' long terminal repeat (LTR) from human T-cell leukemia virus (HTLV) type 1
    697..730     +  protein_bind   FRT (minimal): supports FLP-mediated excision but not integration (Turan and Bode, 2011) FLP recombinase from the Saccharomyces cerevisiae 2μ plasmid
    739..780     -  intron         β-globin intron (fragment): internally truncated intron from human β-globin
    829..1247    +  CDS            ChR2(H134R) (fragment): H134R mutant of an N-terminal fragment of channelrhodopsin-2 from the alga Chlamydomonas reinhardtii (Nagel et al., 2005) blue light-activated cation channel
   1268..1301    +  protein_bind   loxN: Cre-mediated recombination occurs in the 8-bp core sequence (GTATACCT). loxN sites are compatible with each other, but incompatible with loxP or lox2272 sites. Cre recombinase
   1302..1351    +  intron         β-globin intron (fragment): internally truncated intron from human β-globin
   1352..1385    +  protein_bind   lox2272: Cre-mediated recombination occurs in the 8-bp core sequence (GGATACTT). lox2272 sites are compatible with each other, but incompatible with loxP or loxN sites (Lee and Saito, 1988). Cre recombinase
   1406..1564    -  CDS            EYFP (fragment): EYFP is a basic (constitutively fluorescent) green/yellow fluorescent protein published in 1996, derived from Aequorea victoria. It is reported to be a very rapidly-maturing weak dimer with high acid sensitivity.
   1580..2089    -  CDS            ChR2(H134R) (fragment): H134R mutant of an N-terminal fragment of channelrhodopsin-2 from the alga Chlamydomonas reinhardtii (Nagel et al., 2005) blue light-activated cation channel
   2191..2224    -  protein_bind   loxN: Cre-mediated recombination occurs in the 8-bp core sequence (GTATACCT). loxN sites are compatible with each other, but incompatible with loxP or lox2272 sites. Cre recombinase
   2225..2274    +  intron         β-globin intron (fragment): internally truncated intron from human β-globin
   2275..2308    -  protein_bind   lox2272: Cre-mediated recombination occurs in the 8-bp core sequence (GGATACTT). lox2272 sites are compatible with each other, but incompatible with loxP or loxN sites (Lee and Saito, 1988). Cre recombinase
   2381..2943    +  CDS            EYFP (fragment): enhanced YFP mammalian codon-optimized
   2950..2983    -  protein_bind   FRT (minimal): supports FLP-mediated excision but not integration (Turan and Bode, 2011) FLP recombinase from the Saccharomyces cerevisiae 2μ plasmid
   3068..3092    +  misc_feature   MCS (fragment): pBluescript multiple cloning site
   3092..3680    +  misc_feature   WPRE: woodchuck hepatitis virus posttranscriptional regulatory element
   3712..4188    +  polyA_signal   hGH poly(A) signal: human growth hormone polyadenylation signal
   4228..4368    +  repeat_region  AAV2 ITR: inverted terminal repeat of adeno-associated virus serotype 2 inverted
   4373..4424    -  misc_feature   bom (fragment): basis of mobility region from pBR322
   4443..4898    +  rep_origin     f1 ori (sequence partly withheld): f1 bacteriophage origin of replication; arrow indicates direction of (+) strand synthesis
   4899..4948    -  misc_feature   bom (fragment): basis of mobility region from pBR322
   5050..5085    -  CDS            rop (fragment): Rop protein, which maintains plasmids at low copy number; rop
   5180..5284    +  promoter       AmpR promoter: bla
   5285..6145    +  CDS            AmpR: β-lactamase; bla; confers resistance to ampicillin, carbenicillin, and related antibiotics
   6316..6904    +  rep_origin     ori: high-copy-number ColE1/pMB1/pBR322/pUC origin of replication
