[The description below was written by a language model from this plasmid's Addgene catalogue record and pLannotate feature annotations shown in this document.]
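Description:
pAAV-nEF-Con/Foff 2.0-ChR2(ET/TC)-EYFP is an AAV2-based transfer plasmid from the INTRSECT 2.0 series. It is designed to express a fast channelrhodopsin-EYFP fusion only in cells that contain Cre and lack Flp. The plasmid is maintained in E. coli through a high-copy ColE1/pUC-type origin with ampicillin selection, and it also carries an f1/M13 phage origin. AAV2 inverted terminal repeats bracket the expression cassette for packaging into AAV particles. In the NGS-derived sequence the 5′ ITR is annotated only as short fragments, while the depositor sequence shows it intact. Otherwise the two feature tables agree closely.

Expression is driven by the nEF promoter, annotated as the EF-1α core promoter followed by a truncated HTLV-1 5′ LTR segment. Transcripts are finished with a WPRE, which enhances expression, and an hGH polyadenylation signal. The ChR2-EYFP reading frame is split into pieces separated by short β-globin-derived intron fragments that house the recombinase sites. The first ChR2 segment and the last EYFP segment are in the sense orientation. The middle piece, which spans the rest of ChR2 and the start of EYFP, is inverted and flanked by oppositely oriented loxN and lox2272 pairs. Cre flips this middle piece into the sense orientation, and splicing should then remove the intron-embedded sites to give an intact coding sequence. Two oppositely oriented minimal FRT sites enclose the whole coding region, so Flp activity should invert it relative to the promoter and switch expression off.

The automated annotation matches the opsin to ChR2(H134R), but the catalogue records the E123T and T159C mutations. The construct is used for intersectional optogenetic targeting of defined cell populations by viral delivery.
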