Addgene plasmid #137140: pAAV-nEF-Con/Foff 2.0-ChR2(ET/TC)-EYFP
Purpose: Intersectional viral expression of ChR2(ET/TC)-EYFP in cells expressing Cre AND NOT Flp
Depositing lab: Karl Deisseroth & INTRSECT 2.0 Project. Publication: Comprehensive Dual- and Triple-Feature Intersectional Single-Vector Delivery of Diverse Functional Payloads to Cells of Behaving Mammals. Fenno LE, Ramakrishnan C, Kim YS, Evans KE, Lo M, Vesuna S, Inoue M, Cheung KYM, Yuen E, Pichamoorthy N, Hong ASO, Deisseroth K. Neuron. 2020 Jun 20. pii: S0896-6273(20)30432-3. doi: 10.1016/j.neuron.2020.06.003. PubMed 32574559.
Backbone
  Vector backbone: AAV2-nEF-WPRE
  Backbone size w/o insert (bp): 4600
  Vector type: AAV, Cre/Lox, Synthetic Biology ; Flp/FRT
Growth in bacteria
  Bacterial resistance: Ampicillin, 100 μg/mL
  Growth temperature: 37°C
  Growth strain: NEB Stable
  Copy number: High Copy
Gene/Insert
  Gene/Insert name: Con/Foff 2.0-ChR2(ET/TC)-EYFP
  Species: Synthetic; Prokaryotic
  Insert size (bp): 2400
  Mutation: E123T, T159C
  Promoter: nEF
  Cloning method: Restriction Enzyme; 5′ cloning site BamHI (unknown if destroyed); 3′ cloning site EcoRI (unknown if destroyed)
  Sequencing primers: 5′ GACCCTGCTTGCTCAACTCT; 3′ GGGCCACAACTCCTCATAAA
Terms and licenses: Academic/Nonprofit Terms; Industry Terms: Not Available to Industry
Depositor comments: Additional sequencing primers: Intron 2F GGGACGACATGACTTAACCAG; Intron 2R CCAGCCCTTCTCATGTTCAG; Intron 1F CCTGTATGTGACCCATGTGC; Intron 1R: GCACATGGGTCACATACAGG
How to cite: pAAV-nEF-Con/Foff 2.0-ChR2(ET/TC)-EYFP was a gift from Karl Deisseroth & INTRSECT 2.0 Project (Addgene plasmid # 137140 ; http://n2t.net/addgene:137140 ; RRID:Addgene_137140) For viral preps, please replace (Addgene plasmid # 137140) in the above sentence with: (Addgene viral prep # 137140-AAV8)
