>Addgene plasmid #137140 | pAAV-nEF-Con/Foff 2.0-ChR2(ET/TC)-EYFP | depositor partial sequence | sequence record 264986 | Promoter through WPRE
AAGGATCTGCGATCGCTCCGGTGCCCGTCAGTGGGCAGAGCGCACATCGCCCACAGTCCCCGAGAAGTTG
GGGGGAGGGGTCGGCAATTGAACGGGTGCCTAGAGAAGGTGGCGCGGGGTAAACTGGGAAAGTGATGTCG
TGTACTGGCTCCGCCTTTTTCCCGAGGGTGGGGGAGAACCGTATATAAGTGCAGTAGTCGCCGTGAACGT
TCTTTTTCGCAACGGGTTTGCCGCCAGAACACAGCTGAAGCTTCGAGGGGCTCGCATCTCTCCTTCACGC
GCCCGCCGCCCTACCTGAGGCCGCCATCCACGCCGGTTGAGTCGCGTTCTGCCGCCTCCCGCCTGTGGTG
CCTCCTGAACTGCGTCCGCCGTCTAGGTAAGTTTAAAGCTCAGGTCGAGACCGGGCCTTTGTCCGGCGCT
CCCTTGGAGCCTACCTAGACTCAGCCGGCTCTCCACGCTTTGCCTGACCCTGCTTGCTCAACTCTACGTC
TTTGTTTCGTTTTCTGTTCTGCGCCGTTACAGATCCAAGCTGTGACCGGCGCCTACGGATCCGAAGTTCC
TATTCTCTAGAAAGTATAGGAACTTCGCAGAGTAGTAGCTGGATTGTAGCTGCTATTAGCAATCTAAAAC
CTCTTAGAAGTTCCTATTCTTCAAAAGGTATAGGAACTTCGGCGCGCCGCCACCATGGACTATGGCGGCG
CTTTGTCTGCCGTCGGACGCGAACTTTTGTTCGTTACTAATCCTGTGGTGGTGAACGGGTCCGTCCTGGT
CCCTGAGGATCAATGTTACTGTGCCGGATGGATTGAATCTCGCGGCACGAACGGCGCTCAGACCGCGTCA
AATGTCCTGCAGTGGCTTGCAGCAGGATTCAGCATTTTGCTGCTGATGTTCTATGCCTACCAAACCTGGA
AATCTACATGCGGCTGGGAGGAGATCTATGTGTGCGCCATTGAAATGGTTAAGGTGATTCTCGAGTTCTT
TTTTGAGTTTAAGAATCCCTCTATGCTCTACCTTGCCACAGGACACCGGGTGCAGTGGCTGCGCTATGCA
ACCTGGCTGCTCACTTGTCCTGTCATCCTTATCCACCTGAGCAACCTCACCGGTAAGTGTCGGGGTTGAG
CTCATAACTTCGTATAGTATACCTTATACGAAGTTATTCTTTGCACCATTCTAAAGAATAACAGTGATAA
TTTCTGGGTTAAGGCAAATAACTTCGTATAGGATACTTTATACGAAGTTATGGTACCCCTCCTGTACTCA
CCTTGCCGGTGGTGCAGATGAACTTCAGGGTCAGCTTGCCGTAGGTGGCATCGCCCTCGCCCTCGCCGGA
CACGCTGAACTTGTGGCCGTTTACGTCACCGTCCAGCTCGACCAGGATGGGCACCACCCCGGTGAACAGC
TCCTCGCCCTTGCTCACCATGGTGGCGGCCGCTGGCACGGCTCCGGCCTCGGCTTCGTCTTCGACGAGAG
TCTCGACCTCGATCTCCGTTCCGCCGATGTTCAGTTTGGTGGTTTTGCGGATATCTCCGTGAATCAATAT
GTGCTCGTGGATCAGGACGCGCAGGTAGTGTCCCAACAACCCCCAACAATTTTTACTCATCAGATCAATA
ATCGTGTGACCTACGGTGGAGCCATAGACGCTCAGGACGCCAAAACCTTCGGGCCCCAAAATGAAGAGAA
TTGGGAACATACCCCAGCTCACGAAAAACAGCCATGCCATGCCGGTCACGACCTGGCGGCACCGACCCTT
TGGCACAGTATGATAACCCTCGATATATGCTTTGGCGGCGTGAAAAAATGTGTTCGCGCCATAGCACAAT
CCAAGACAAAAGAAGATGACTTTAACATAGCCGGTTGCCATGGCGCTGGTAGCCCCCCACACGATACACC
CGATGTCTGAGACAAGGAGTCCCATGGTTCTCCTGCTGTAGTCGTTGCTCAGGCCTAAACACATGAGAAA
TAGAGTCATAAGCACATGGGTCACATACAGGAGATATGTATATAACATTAATACAATTTTATAAAAAAAA
GGGGGGGCACAACTAGTATAACTTCGTATAAGGTATACTATACGAAGTTATTAAGAGGTTTCATATTGCT
AATAGCAGCTACAATCCAGCTACCATTCTGCATAACTTCGTATAAAGTATCCTATACGAAGTTATGTCGA
CTGGAGAGTGGCCAGCCCTTCTCATGTTCAGAGAACATGGTTAACTGGTTAAGTCATGTCGTCCCACAGC
TGCCCGTGCCCTGGCCCACCCTCGTGACCACCTTCGGCTACGGCCTGCAGTGCTTCGCCCGCTACCCCGA
CCACATGAAGCAGCACGACTTCTTCAAGTCCGCCATGCCCGAAGGCTACGTCCAGGAGCGCACCATCTTC
TTCAAGGACGACGGCAACTACAAGACCCGCGCCGAGGTGAAGTTCGAGGGCGACACCCTGGTGAACCGCA
TCGAGCTGAAGGGCATCGACTTCAAGGAGGACGGCAACATCCTGGGGCACAAGCTGGAGTACAACTACAA
CAGCCACAACGTCTATATCATGGCCGACAAGCAGAAGAACGGCATCAAGGTGAACTTCAAGATCCGCCAC
AACATCGAGGACGGCAGCGTGCAGCTCGCCGACCACTACCAGCAGAACACCCCCATCGGCGACGGCCCCG
TGCTGCTGCCCGACAACCACTACCTGAGCTACCAGTCCGCCCTGAGCAAAGACCCCAACGAGAAGCGCGA
TCACATGGTCCTGCTGGAGTTCGTGACCGCCGCCGGGATCACTCTCGGCATGGACGAGCTGTACAAGTAA
GCTAGCGAAGTTCCTATACTTTCTAGAGAATAGGAACTTCTAAGCAGACAATCTTGTAATACATCAGCAG
CTAGTAGATTGCTCCAGCTAGAAGTTCCTATACCTTTTGAAGAATAGGAACTTCGAATTCGATATCAAGC
TTATCGATAATCAACCTCTGGATTACAAAATTTGTGAAAGATTGACTGGTATTCTTAACTATGTTGCTCC
TTTTACGCTATGTGGATACGCTGCTTTAATGCCTTTGTATCATGCTATTGCTTCCCGTATGGCTTTCATT
TTCTCCTCCTTGTATAAATCCTGGTTGCTGTCTCTTTATGAGGAGTTGTGGCCCGTTGTCAGGCAACGTG
GCGTGGTGTGCACTGTGTTTGCTGACGCAACCCCCACTGGTTGGGGCATTGCCACCACCTGTCAGCTCCT
TTCCGGGACTTTCGCTTTCCCCCTCCCTATTGCCACGGCGGAACTCATCGCCGCCTGCCTTGCCCGCTGC
TGGACAGGGGCTCGGCTGTTGGGCACTGACAATTCCGTGGTGTTGTCGGGGAAATCATCGTCCTTTCCTT
GGCTGCTCGCCTGTGTTGCCACCTGGATTCTGCGCGGGACGTCCTTCTGCTACGTCCCTTCGGCCCTCAA
TCCAGCGGACCTTCCTTCCCGCGGCCTGCTGCCGGCTCTGCGGCCTCTTCCGCGTCTTCGCCTTCGCCCT
CAGACGAGTCGGATCTCCCTTTGGGCCGCCTCCCCGCATCGATACCG
